Addgene plasmid #105505: MSCV-Neo-GFP/empty
Purpose: (Empty Backbone) Empty backbone of MSCV-driven retroviral cDNA expression
Depositing lab: Christopher Vakoc. Depositing organization: Cold Spring Harbor Laboratory. Publication: Enhancer Reprogramming Promotes Pancreatic Cancer Metastasis. Roe JS, Hwang CI, Somerville TDD, Milazzo JP, Lee EJ, Da Silva B, Maiorino L, Tiriac H, Young CM, Miyabayashi K, Filippini D, Creighton B, Burkhart RA, Buscaglia JM, Kim EJ, Grem JL, Lazenby AJ, Grunkemeyer JA, Hollingsworth MA, Grandgenett PM, Egeblad M, Park Y, Tuveson DA, Vakoc CR. Cell. 2017 Aug 24;170(5):875-888.e20. doi: 10.1016/j.cell.2017.07.007. Epub 2017 Jul 27. PubMed 28757253.
Backbone
  Vector backbone: MSCV-Neo-IRES-GFP
  Backbone size (bp): 7795
  Vector type: Retroviral
  Selectable markers: Neomycin (select with G418)
Growth in bacteria
  Bacterial resistance: Ampicillin, 100 μg/mL
  Growth temperature: 37°C
  Growth strain: NEB Stable
  Copy number: High Copy
Terms and licenses: Academic/Nonprofit Terms; Industry Terms: Not Available to Industry
How to cite: MSCV-Neo-GFP/empty was a gift from Christopher Vakoc (Addgene plasmid # 105505 ; http://n2t.net/addgene:105505 ; RRID:Addgene_105505)
