[The description below was written by a language model from this plasmid's Addgene catalogue record and pLannotate feature annotations shown in this document.]
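Description:
MSCV-Neo-GFP/empty is an empty gammaretroviral expression backbone of about 7.8 kb, built on the murine stem cell virus (MSCV) system and intended for inserting a cDNA that will be delivered to mammalian cells by retroviral transduction. In bacteria it is maintained through a high-copy ColE1/pUC-type origin and selected with ampicillin via the β-lactamase gene. The remaining bacterial annotations (fragments of lacI, lacZα, rop, bom and the tetracycline resistance gene, plus a lac promoter/operator) are non-functional remnants of earlier cloning vectors.

The proviral segment is bounded by the 5' and 3' MSCV long terminal repeats. Downstream of the 5' LTR lie the MESV Ψ packaging signal and a truncated, start-codon-less gag segment, which together promote efficient encapsidation of the genomic RNA when the plasmid is introduced into a packaging cell line supplying gag, pol and env in trans. No insert is present. The short gap between the gag fragment and the internal PGK promoter is where a cDNA would presumably be cloned for LTR-driven transcription, although the record does not list the cloning sites. Following this position, the mouse PGK promoter drives a bicistronic marker cassette in which the neomycin phosphotransferase gene is linked through an EMCV IRES to EGFP. Transduced cells can therefore be selected with G418 and also tracked or sorted by green fluorescence, independently of the inserted gene.

The full long-read sequence covers the entire plasmid. The second, shorter record is a partial read spanning the bacterial backbone through the 5' LTR, Ψ, gag and PGK promoter, and its annotations agree with the full sequence. The empty backbone also lends itself to use as a vector-only control.
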