Features (pLannotate 1.2.2; 20 found; start..end, strand, type, name):
      1..501     +  promoter       PGK promoter: mouse phosphoglycerate kinase 1 promoter
    515..1318    +  CDS            NeoR/KanR: aminoglycoside phosphotransferase from Tn5; aph(3')-II (or nptII); confers resistance to neomycin, kanamycin, and G418 (Geneticin®)
   1493..1955    +  misc_feature   IRES: internal ribosome entry site (IRES) of the encephalomyocarditis virus (EMCV)
   1969..2688    +  CDS            EGFP: the original enhanced GFP (Yang et al., 1996) mammalian codon-optimized
   2755..3269    +  LTR            3' LTR: 3' long terminal repeat from murine embryonic stem cell virus
   3431..3447    -  protein_bind   lac operator: The lac repressor binds to the lac operator to inhibit transcription in E. coli. This inhibition can be relieved by adding lactose or isopropyl-β-D-thiogalactopyranoside (IPTG). lac repressor encoded by lacI
   3455..3485    -  promoter       lac promoter: promoter for the E. coli lac operon
   3500..3521    -  protein_bind   CAP binding site: CAP binding activates transcription in the presence of cAMP. E. coli catabolite activator protein
   3534..3626    -  CDS            lacI (fragment): lac repressor; lacI; The lac repressor binds to the lac operator to inhibit transcription in E. coli. This inhibition can be relieved by adding lactose or isopropyl-β-D-thiogalactopyranoside (IPTG).
   3809..4397    -  rep_origin     ori: high-copy-number ColE1/pMB1/pBR322/pUC origin of replication
   4568..5428    -  CDS            AmpR: β-lactamase; bla; confers resistance to ampicillin, carbenicillin, and related antibiotics
   5429..5533    -  promoter       AmpR promoter: bla
   5628..5663    +  CDS            rop (fragment): Rop protein, which maintains plasmids at low copy number; rop
   5765..5864    +  misc_feature   bom (fragment): basis of mobility region from pBR322
   5870..6019    -  CDS            lacZα (fragment): LacZα fragment of β-galactosidase; lacZ fragment
   6019..6220    -  CDS            TcR (fragment): tetracycline efflux protein; tet; confers resistance to tetracycline
   6221..6319    +  CDS            env (fragment): murine leukemia virus gPr80 envelope polyprotein precursor; env; proteolytically cleaved into gp70SU and p15TM subunits
   6361..6877    +  LTR            5' LTR: 5' long terminal repeat from murine embryonic stem cell virus
   6941..7282    +  misc_feature   MESV Ψ: packaging signal of murine embryonic stem cell virus
   7349..7765    +  CDS            gag (truncated): truncated Moloney murine leukemia virus (MMLV) gag gene lacking the start codon
>Addgene plasmid #105505 | MSCV-Neo-GFP/empty | addgene full sequence | sequence record 445538 | Addgene Long Read Sequencing Result
GGGTAGGGGAGGCGCTTTTCCCAAGGCAGTCTGGAGCATGCGCTTTAGCAGCCCCGCTGGGCACTTGGCG
CTACACAAGTGGCCTCTGGCCTCGCACACATTCCACATCCACCGGTAGGCGCCAACCGGCTCCGTTCTTT
GGTGGCCCCTTCGCGCCACCTTCTACTCCTCCCCTAGTCAGGAAGTTCCCCCCCCGCCCCGCAGCTCGCG
TCGTGCAGGACGTGACAAATGGAAGTAGCACGTCTCACTAGTCTCGTGCAGATGGACAGCACCGCTGAGC
AATGGAAGCGGGTAGGCCTTTGGGGCAGCGGCCAATAGCAGCTTTGCTCCTTCGCTTTCTGGGCTCAGAG
GCTGGGAAGGGGTGGGTCCGGGGGCGGGCTCAGGGGCGGGCTCAGGGGCGGGGCGGGCGCCCGAAGGTCC
TCCGGAGGCCCGGCATTCTGCACGCTTCAAAAGCGCACGTCTGCCGCGCTGTTCTCCTCTTCCTCATCTC
CGGGCCTTTCGACCTGCAGCCAATATGGGATCGGCCATTGAACAAGATGGATTGCACGCAGGTTCTCCGG
CCGCTTGGGTGGAGAGGCTATTCGGCTATGACTGGGCACAACAGACAATCGGCTGCTCTGATGCCGCCGT
GTTCCGGCTGTCAGCGCAGGGGCGCCCGGTTCTTTTTGTCAAGACCGACCTGTCCGGTGCCCTGAATGAA
CTGCAGGACGAGGCAGCGCGGCTATCGTGGCTGGCCACGACGGGCGTTCCTTGCGCAGCTGTGCTCGACG
TTGTCACTGAAGCGGGAAGGGACTGGCTGCTATTGGGCGAAGTGCCGGGGCAGGATCTCCTGTCATCTCA
CCTTGCTCCTGCCGAGAAAGTATCCATCATGGCTGATGCAATGCGGCGGCTGCATACGCTTGATCCGGCT
ACCTGCCCATTCGACCACCAAGCGAAACATCGCATCGAGCGAGCACGTACTCGGATGGAAGCCGGTCTTG
TCGATCAGGATGATCTGGACGAAGAGCATCAGGGGCTCGCGCCAGCCGAACTGTTCGCCAGGCTCAAGGC
GCGCATGCCCGACGGCGAGGATCTCGTCGTGACCCATGGCGATGCCTGCTTGCCGAATATCATGGTGGAA
AATGGCCGCTTTTCTGGATTCATCGACTGTGGCCGGCTGGGTGTGGCGGACCGCTATCAGGACATAGCGT
TGGCTACCCGTGATATTGCTGAAGAGCTTGGCGGCGAATGGGCTGACCGCTTCCTCGTGCTTTACGGTAT
CGCCGCTCCCGATTCGCAGCGCATCGCCTTCTATCGCCTTCTTGACGAGTTCTTCTGAGGGGATCCCGCC
CGCCCCACGACCCGCAGCGCCCGACCGAAAGGAGCGCACGACCCCATGCATCCAATTCCGCCCCCCCCCC
CCTAACGTTACTGGCCGAAGCCGCTTGGAATAAGGCCGGTGTGCGTTTGTCTATATGTTATTTTCCACCA
TATTGCCGTCTTTTGGCAATGTGAGGGCCCGGAAACCTGGCCCTGTCTTCTTGACGAGCATTCCTAGGGG
TCTTTCCCCTCTCGCCAAAGGAATGCAAGGTCTGTTGAATGTCGTGAAGGAAGCAGTTCCTCTGGAAGCT
TCTTGAAGACAAACAACGTCTGTAGCGACCCTTTGCAGGCAGCGGAACCCCCCACCTGGCGACAGGTGCC
TCTGCGGCCAAAAGCCACGTGTATAAGATACACCTGCAAAGGCGGCACAACCCCAGTGCCACGTTGTGAG
TTGGATAGTTGTGGAAAGAGTCAAATGGCTCTCCTCAAGCGTATTCAACAAGGGGCTGAAGGATGCCCAG
AAGGTACCCCATTGTATGGGATCTGATCTGGGGCCTCGGTGCACATGCTTTACATGTGTTTAGTCGAGGT
TAAAAAAACGTCTAGGCCCCCCGAACCACGGGGACGTGGTTTTCCTTTGAAAAACACGATGATAATATGG
CCACAACCATGGTGAGCAAGGGCGAGGAGCTGTTCACCGGGGTGGTGCCCATCCTGGTCGAGCTGGACGG
CGACGTAAACGGCCACAAGTTCAGCGTGTCTGGCGAGGGCGAGGGCGATGCCACCTACGGCAAGCTGACC
CTGAAGTTCATCTGCACCACCGGCAAGCTGCCCGTGCCCTGGCCCACCCTCGTGACCACCCTGACCTACG
GCGTGCAGTGCTTCAGCCGCTACCCCGACCACATGAAGCAGCACGACTTCTTCAAGTCCGCCATGCCCGA
AGGCTACGTCCAGGAGCGCACCATCTTCTTCAAGGACGACGGCAACTACAAGACCCGCGCCGAGGTGAAG
TTCGAGGGCGACACCCTGGTGAACCGCATCGAGCTGAAGGGCATCGACTTCAAGGAGGACGGCAACATCC
TGGGGCACAAGCTGGAGTACAACTACAACAGCCACAACGTCTATATCATGGCCGACAAGCAGAAGAACGG
CATCAAGGCGAACTTCAAGATCCGCCACAACATCGAGGACGGCAGCGTGCAGCTCGCCGACCACTACCAG
CAGAACACCCCCATCGGCGACGGCCCCGTGCTGCTGCCCGACAACCACTACCTGAGCACCCAGTCCGCCC
TGAGCAAAGACCCCAACGAGAAGCGCGATCACATGGTCCTGCTGGAGTTCGTGACCGCCGCCGGGATCAC
TCTCGGCATGGACGAGCTGTACAAGTAAGTCGACCTGCAGCCAAGCTTATCGATAAAATAAAAGATTTTA
TTTAGTCTCCAGAAAAAGGGGGGAATGAAAGACCCCACCTGTAGGTTTGGCAAGCTAGCTTAAGTAACGC
CATTTTGCAAGGCATGGAAAATACATAACTGAGAATAGAGAAGTTCAGATCAAGGTTAGGAACAGAGAGA
CAGCAGAATATGGGCCAAACAGGATATCTGTGGTAAGCAGTTCCTGCCCCGGCTCAGGGCCAAGAACAGA
TGGTCCCCAGATGCGGTCCCGCCCTCAGCAGTTTCTAGAGAACCATCAGATGTTTCCAGGGTGCCCCAAG
GACCTGAAATGACCCTGTGCCTTATTTGAACTAACCAATCAGTTCGCTTCTCGCTTCTGTTCGCGCGCTT
CTGCTCCCCGAGCTCAATAAAAGAGCCCACAACCCCTCACTCGGCGCGCCAGTCCTCCGATAGACTGCGT
CGCCCGGGTACCCGTGTATCCAATAAACCCTCTTGCAGTTGCATCCGACTTGTGGTCTCGCTGTTCCTTG
GGAGGGTCTCCTCTGAGTGATTGACTACCCGTCAGCGGGGGTCTTTCATGGGTAACAGTTTCTTGAAGTT
GGAGAACAACATTCTGAGGGTAGGAGTCGAATATTAAGTAATCCTGACTCAATTAGCCACTGTTTTGAAT
CCACATACTCCAATACTCCTGAAATAGTTCATTATGGACAGCGCAGAAAGAGCTGGGGAGAATTGTGAAA
TTGTTATCCGCTCACAATTCCACACAACATACGAGCCGGAAGCATAAAGTGTAAAGCCTGGGGTGCCTAA
TGAGTGAGCTAACTCACATTAATTGCGTTGCGCTCACTGCCCGCTTTCCAGTCGGGAAACCTGTCGTGCC
AGCTGCATTAATGAATCGGCCAACGCGCGGGGAGAGGCGGTTTGCGTATTGGGCGCTCTTCCGCTTCCTC
GCTCACTGACTCGCTGCGCTCGGTCGTTCGGCTGCGGCGAGCGGTATCAGCTCACTCAAAGGCGGTAATA
CGGTTATCCACAGAATCAGGGGATAACGCAGGAAAGAACATGTGAGCAAAAGGCCAGCAAAAGGCCAGGA
ACCGTAAAAAGGCCGCGTTGCTGGCGTTTTTCCATAGGCTCCGCCCCCCTGACGAGCATCACAAAAATCG
ACGCTCAAGTCAGAGGTGGCGAAACCCGACAGGACTATAAAGATACCAGGCGTTTCCCCCTGGAAGCTCC
CTCGTGCGCTCTCCTGTTCCGACCCTGCCGCTTACCGGATACCTGTCCGCCTTTCTCCCTTCGGGAAGCG
TGGCGCTTTCTCATAGCTCACGCTGTAGGTATCTCAGTTCGGTGTAGGTCGTTCGCTCCAAGCTGGGCTG
TGTGCACGAACCCCCCGTTCAGCCCGACCGCTGCGCCTTATCCGGTAACTATCGTCTTGAGTCCAACCCG
GTAAGACACGACTTATCGCCACTGGCAGCAGCCACTGGTAACAGGATTAGCAGAGCGAGGTATGTAGGCG
GTGCTACAGAGTTCTTGAAGTGGTGGCCTAACTACGGCTACACTAGAAGAACAGTATTTGGTATCTGCGC
TCTGCTGAAGCCAGTTACCTTCGGAAAAAGAGTTGGTAGCTCTTGATCCGGCAAACAAACCACCGCTGGT
AGCGGTGGTTTTTTTGTTTGCAAGCAGCAGATTACGCGCAGAAAAAAAGGATCTCAAGAAGATCCTTTGA
TCTTTTCTACGGGGTCTGACGCTCAGTGGAACGAAAACTCACGTTAAGGGATTTTGGTCATGAGATTATC
AAAAAGGATCTTCACCTAGATCCTTTTAAATTAAAAATGAAGTTTTAAATCAATCTAAAGTATATATGAG
TAAACTTGGTCTGACAGTTACCAATGCTTAATCAGTGAGGCACCTATCTCAGCGATCTGTCTATTTCGTT
CATCCATAGTTGCCTGACTCCCCGTCGTGTAGATAACTACGATACGGGAGGGCTTACCATCTGGCCCCAG
TGCTGCAATGATACCGCGAGACCCACGCTCACCGGCTCCAGATTTATCAGCAATAAACCAGCCAGCCGGA
AGGGCCGAGCGCAGAAGTGGTCCTGCAACTTTATCCGCCTCCATCCAGTCTATTAATTGTTGCCGGGAAG
CTAGAGTAAGTAGTTCGCCAGTTAATAGTTTGCGCAACGTTGTTGCCATTGCTACAGGCATCGTGGTGTC
ACGCTCGTCGTTTGGTATGGCTTCATTCAGCTCCGGTTCCCAACGATCAAGGCGAGTTACATGATCCCCC
ATGTTGTGCAAAAAAGCGGTTAGCTCCTTCGGTCCTCCGATCGTTGTCAGAAGTAAGTTGGCCGCAGTGT
TATCACTCATGGTTATGGCAGCACTGCATAATTCTCTTACTGTCATGCCATCCGTAAGATGCTTTTCTGT
GACTGGTGAGTACTCAACCAAGTCATTCTGAGAATAGTGTATGCGGCGACCGAGTTGCTCTTGCCCGGCG
TCAATACGGGATAATACCGCGCCACATAGCAGAACTTTAAAAGTGCTCATCATTGGAAAACGTTCTTCGG
GGCGAAAACTCTCAAGGATCTTACCGCTGTTGAGATCCAGTTCGATGTAACCCACTCGTGCACCCAACTG
ATCTTCAGCATCTTTTACTTTCACCAGCGTTTCTGGGTGAGCAAAAACAGGAAGGCAAAATGCCGCAAAA
AAGGGAATAAGGGCGACACGGAAATGTTGAATACTCATACTCTTCCTTTTTCAATATTATTGAAGCATTT
ATCAGGGTTATTGTCTCATGAGCGGATACATATTTGAATGTATTTAGAAAAATAAACAAATAGGGGTTCC
GCGCACATTTCCCCGAAAAGTGCCACCTGACGTCTAAGAAACCATTATTATCATGACATTAACCTATAAA
AATAGGCGTATCACGAGGCCCTTTCGTCTCGCGCGTTTCGGTGATGACGGTGAAAACCTCTGACACATGC
AGCTCCCGGAGACGGTCACAGCTTGTCTGTAAGCGGATGCCGGGAGCAGACAAGCCCGTCAGGGCGCGTC
AGCGGGTGTTGGCGGGTGTCGGGGCTGGCTTAACTATGCGGCATCAGAGCAGATTGTACTGAGAGTGCAC
CATATGCGGTGTGAAATACCGCACAGATGCGTAAGGAGAAAATACCGCATCAGGCGCCATTCGCCATTCA
GGCTGCGCAACTGTTGGGAAGGGCGATCGGTGCGGGCCTCTTCGCTATTACGCCAGCTGGCGAAAGGGGG
ATGTGCTGCAAGGCGATTAAGTTGGGTAACGCCAGGGTTTTCCCAGTCACGACGTTGTAAAACGACGGCG
CAAGGAATGGTGCATGCAAGGAGATGGCGCCCAACAGTCCCCCGGCCACGGGGCCTGCCACCATACCCAC
GCCGAAACAAGCGCTCATGAGCCCGAAGTGGCGAGCCCGATCTTCCCCATCGGTGATGTCGGCGATATAG
GCGCCAGCAACCGCACCTGTGGCGCCGGTGATGCCGGCCACGATGCGTCCGGCGTAGAGGCGATTAGTCC
AATTTGTTAAAGACAGGATATCAGTGGTCCAGGCTCTAGTTTTGACTCAACAATATCACCAGCTGAAGCC
TATAGAGTACGAGCCATAGATAAAATAAAAGATTTTATTTAGTCTCCAGAAAAAGGGGGGAATGAAAGAC
CCCACCTGTAGGTTTGGCAAGCTAGCTTAAGTAACGCCATTTTGCAAGGCATGGAAAATACATAACTGAG
AATAGAGAAGTTCAGATCAAGGTTAGGAACAGAGAGACAGCAGAATATGGGCCAAACAGGATATCTGTGG
TAAGCAGTTCCTGCCCCGGCTCAGGGCCAAGAACAGATGGTCCCCAGATGCGGTCCCGCCCTCAGCAGTT
TCTAGAGAACCATCAGATGTTTCCAGGGTGCCCCAAGGACCTGAAATGACCCTGTGCCTTATTTGAACTA
ACCAATCAGTTCGCTTCTCGCTTCTGTTCGCGCGCTTCTGCTCCCCGAGCTCAATAAAAGAGCCCACAAC
CCCTCACTCGGCGCGCCAGTCCTCCGATAGACTGCGTCGCCCGGGTACCCGTATTCCCAATAAAGCCTCT
TGCTGTTTGCATCCGAATCGTGGACTCGCTGATCCTTGGGAGGGTCTCCTCAGATTGATTGACTGCCCAC
CTCGGGGGTCTTTCATTTGGAGGTTCCACCGAGATTTGGAGACCCCTGCCCAGGGACCACCGACCCCCCC
GCCGGGAGGTAAGCTGGCCAGCGGTCGTTTCGTGTCTGTCTCTGTCTTTGTGCGTGTTTGTGCCGGCATC
TAATGTTTGCGCCTGCGTCTGTACTAGTTAGCTAACTAGCTCTGTATCTGGCGGACCCGTGGTGGAACTG
ACGAGTTCTGAACACCCGGCCGCAACCCTGGGAGACGTCCCAGGGACTTTGGGGGCCGTTTTTGTGGCCC
GACCTGAGGAAGGGAGTCGATGTGGAATCCGACCCCGTCAGGATATGTGGTTCTGGTAGGAGACGAGAAC
CTAAAACAGTTCCCGCCTCCGTCTGAATTTTTGCTTTCGGTTTGGAACCGAAGCCGCGCGTCTTGTCTGC
TGCAGCGCTGCAGCATCGTTCTGTGTTGTCTCTGTCTGACTGTGTTTCTGTATTTGTCTGAAAATTAGGG
CCAGACTGTTACCACTCCCTTAAGTTTGACCTTAGGTCACTGGAAAGATGTCGAGCGGATCGCTCACAAC
CAGTCGGTAGATGTCAAGAAGAGACGTTGGGTTACCTTCTGCTCTGCAGAATGGCCAACCTTTAACGTCG
GATGGCCGCGAGACGGCACCTTTAACCGAGACCTCATCACCCAGGTTAAGATCAAGGTCTTTTCACCTGG
CCCGCATGGACACCCAGACCAGGTCCCCTACATCGTGACCTGGGAAGCCTTGGCTTTTGACCCCCCTCCC
TGGGTCAAGCCCTTTGTACACCCTAAGCCTCCGCCTCCTCTTCCTCCATCCGCCCCGTCTCTCCCCCTTG
AACCTCCTCGTTCGACCCCGCCTCGATCCTCCCTTTATCCAGCCCTCACTCCTTCTCTAGGCGCCGGAAT
TCGTTAACCTCGAGAGATCTAATTCTACC
