Features (pLannotate 1.2.2; 12 found; start..end, strand, type, name):
      1..579     -  rep_origin     ori: high-copy-number ColE1/pMB1/pBR322/pUC origin of replication
    750..1610    -  CDS            AmpR: β-lactamase; bla; confers resistance to ampicillin, carbenicillin, and related antibiotics
   1611..1715    -  promoter       AmpR promoter: bla
   1810..1845    +  CDS            rop (fragment): Rop protein, which maintains plasmids at low copy number; rop
   1947..2046    +  misc_feature   bom (fragment): basis of mobility region from pBR322
   2052..2201    -  CDS            lacZα (fragment): LacZα fragment of β-galactosidase; lacZ fragment
   2201..2402    -  CDS            TcR (fragment): tetracycline efflux protein; tet; confers resistance to tetracycline
   2403..2501    +  CDS            env (fragment): murine leukemia virus gPr80 envelope polyprotein precursor; env; proteolytically cleaved into gp70SU and p15TM subunits
   2543..3059    +  LTR            5' LTR: 5' long terminal repeat from murine embryonic stem cell virus
   3123..3464    +  misc_feature   MESV Ψ: packaging signal of murine embryonic stem cell virus
   3531..3947    +  CDS            gag (truncated): truncated Moloney murine leukemia virus (MMLV) gag gene lacking the start codon
   3982..1       +  promoter       PGK promoter (across the origin): mouse phosphoglycerate kinase 1 promoter
>Addgene plasmid #105505 | MSCV-Neo-GFP/empty Sequencing Result | analyzer sequence | sequence record 203245
CTCCGCCCCCCTGACGAGCATCACAAAAATCGACGCTCAAGTCAGAGGTGGCGAAACCCGACAGGACTAT
AAAGATACCAGGCGTTTCCCCCTGGAAGCTCCCTCGTGCGCTCTCCTGTTCCGACCCTGCCGCTTACCGG
ATACCTGTCCGCCTTTCTCCCTTCGGGAAGCGTGGCGCTTTCTCATAGCTCACGCTGTAGGTATCTCAGT
TCGGTGTAGGTCGTTCGCTCCAAGCTGGGCTGTGTGCACGAACCCCCCGTTCAGCCCGACCGCTGCGCCT
TATCCGGTAACTATCGTCTTGAGTCCAACCCGGTAAGACACGACTTATCGCCACTGGCAGCAGCCACTGG
TAACAGGATTAGCAGAGCGAGGTATGTAGGCGGTGCTACAGAGTTCTTGAAGTGGTGGCCTAACTACGGC
TACACTAGAAGAACAGTATTTGGTATCTGCGCTCTGCTGAAGCCAGTTACCTTCGGAAAAAGAGTTGGTA
GCTCTTGATCCGGCAAACAAACCACCGCTGGTAGCGGTGGTTTTTTTGTTTGCAAGCAGCAGATTACGCG
CAGAAAAAAAGGATCTCAAGAAGATCCTTTGATCTTTTCTACGGGGTCTGACGCTCAGTGGAACGAAAAC
TCACGTTAAGGGATTTTGGTCATGAGATTATCAAAAAGGATCTTCACCTAGATCCTTTTAAATTAAAAAT
GAAGTTTTAAATCAATCTAAAGTATATATGAGTAAACTTGGTCTGACAGTTACCAATGCTTAATCAGTGA
GGCACCTATCTCAGCGATCTGTCTATTTCGTTCATCCATAGTTGCCTGACTCCCCGTCGTGTAGATAACT
ACGATACGGGAGGGCTTACCATCTGGCCCCAGTGCTGCAATGATACCGCGAGACCCACGCTCACCGGCTC
CAGATTTATCAGCAATAAACCAGCCAGCCGGAAGGGCCGAGCGCAGAAGTGGTCCTGCAACTTTATCCGC
CTCCATCCAGTCTATTAATTGTTGCCGGGAAGCTAGAGTAAGTAGTTCGCCAGTTAATAGTTTGCGCAAC
GTTGTTGCCATTGCTACAGGCATCGTGGTGTCACGCTCGTCGTTTGGTATGGCTTCATTCAGCTCCGGTT
CCCAACGATCAAGGCGAGTTACATGATCCCCCATGTTGTGCAAAAAAGCGGTTAGCTCCTTCGGTCCTCC
GATCGTTGTCAGAAGTAAGTTGGCCGCAGTGTTATCACTCATGGTTATGGCAGCACTGCATAATTCTCTT
ACTGTCATGCCATCCGTAAGATGCTTTTCTGTGACTGGTGAGTACTCAACCAAGTCATTCTGAGAATAGT
GTATGCGGCGACCGAGTTGCTCTTGCCCGGCGTCAATACGGGATAATACCGCGCCACATAGCAGAACTTT
AAAAGTGCTCATCATTGGAAAACGTTCTTCGGGGCGAAAACTCTCAAGGATCTTACCGCTGTTGAGATCC
AGTTCGATGTAACCCACTCGTGCACCCAACTGATCTTCAGCATCTTTTACTTTCACCAGCGTTTCTGGGT
GAGCAAAAACAGGAAGGCAAAATGCCGCAAAAAAGGGAATAAGGGCGACACGGAAATGTTGAATACTCAT
ACTCTTCCTTTTTCAATATTATTGAAGCATTTATCAGGGTTATTGTCTCATGAGCGGATACATATTTGAA
TGTATTTAGAAAAATAAACAAATAGGGGTTCCGCGCACATTTCCCCGAAAAGTGCCACCTGACGTCTAAG
AAACCATTATTATCATGACATTAACCTATAAAAATAGGCGTATCACGAGGCCCTTTCGTCTCGCGCGTTT
CGGTGATGACGGTGAAAACCTCTGACACATGCAGCTCCCGGAGACGGTCACAGCTTGTCTGTAAGCGGAT
GCCGGGAGCAGACAAGCCCGTCAGGGCGCGTCAGCGGGTGTTGGCGGGTGTCGGGGCTGGCTTAACTATG
CGGCATCAGAGCAGATTGTACTGAGAGTGCACCATATGCGGTGTGAAATACCGCACAGATGCGTAAGGAG
AAAATACCGCATCAGGCGCCATTCGCCATTCAGGCTGCGCAACTGTTGGGAAGGGCGATCGGTGCGGGCC
TCTTCGCTATTACGCCAGCTGGCGAAAGGGGGATGTGCTGCAAGGCGATTAAGTTGGGTAACGCCAGGGT
TTTCCCAGTCACGACGTTGTAAAACGACGGCGCAAGGAATGGTGCATGCAAGGAGATGGCGCCCAACAGT
CCCCCGGCCACGGGGCCTGCCACCATACCCACGCCGAAACAAGCGCTCATGAGCCCGAAGTGGCGAGCCC
GATCTTCCCCATCGGTGATGTCGGCGATATAGGCGCCAGCAACCGCACCTGTGGCGCCGGTGATGCCGGC
CACGATGCGTCCGGCGTAGAGGCGATTAGTCCAATTTGTTAAAGACAGGATATCAGTGGTCCAGGCTCTA
GTTTTGACTCAACAATATCACCAGCTGAAGCCTATAGAGTACGAGCCATAGATAAAATAAAAGATTTTAT
TTAGTCTCCAGAAAAAGGGGGGAATGAAAGACCCCACCTGTAGGTTTGGCAAGCTAGCTTAAGTAACGCC
ATTTTGCAAGGCATGGAAAATACATAACTGAGAATAGAGAAGTTCAGATCAAGGTTAGGAACAGAGAGAC
AGCAGAATATGGGCCAAACAGGATATCTGTGGTAAGCAGTTCCTGCCCCGGCTCAGGGCCAAGAACAGAT
GGTCCCCAGATGCGGTCCCGCCCTCAGCAGTTTCTAGAGAACCATCAGATGTTTCCAGGGTGCCCCAAGG
ACCTGAAATGACCCTGTGCCTTATTTGAACTAACCAATCAGTTCGCTTCTCGCTTCTGTTCGCGCGCTTC
TGCTCCCCGAGCTCAATAAAAGAGCCCACAACCCCTCACTCGGCGCGCCAGTCCTCCGATAGACTGCGTC
GCCCGGGTACCCGTATTCCCAATAAAGCCTCTTGCTGTTTGCATCCGAATCGTGGACTCGCTGATCCTTG
GGAGGGTCTCCTCAGATTGATTGACTGCCCACCTCGGGGGTCTTTCATTTGGAGGTTCCACCGAGATTTG
GAGACCCCTGCCCAGGGACCACCGACCCCCCCGCCGGGAGGTAAGCTGGCCAGCGGTCGTTTCGTGTCTG
TCTCTGTCTTTGTGCGTGTTTGTGCCGGCATCTAATGTTTGCGCCTGCGTCTGTACTAGTTAGCTAACTA
GCTCTGTATCTGGCGGACCCGTGGTGGAACTGACGAGTTCTGAACACCCGGCCGCAACCCTGGGAGACGT
CCCAGGGACTTTGGGGGCCGTTTTTGTGGCCCGACCTGAGGAAGGGAGTCGATGTGGAATCCGACCCCGT
CAGGATATGTGGTTCTGGTAGGAGACGAGAACCTAAAACAGTTCCCGCCTCCGTCTGAATTTTTGCTTTC
GGTTTGGAACCGAAGCCGCGCGTCTTGTCTGCTGCAGCGCTGCAGCATCGTTCTGTGTTGTCTCTGTCTG
ACTGTGTTTCTGTATTTGTCTGAAAATTAGGGCCAGACTGTTACCACTCCCTTAAGTTTGACCTTAGGTC
ACTGGAAAGATGTCGAGCGGATCGCTCACAACCAGTCGGTAGATGTCAAGAAGAGACGTTGGGTTACCTT
CTGCTCTGCAGAATGGCCAACCTTTAACGTCGGATGGCCGCGAGACGGCACCTTTAACCGAGACCTCATC
ACCCAGGTTAAGATCAAGGTCTTTTCACCTGGCCCGCATGGACACCCAGACCAGGTCCCCTACATCGTGA
CCTGGGAAGCCTTGGCTTTTGACCCCCCTCCCTGGGTCAAGCCCTTTGTACACCCTAAGCCTCCGCCTCC
TCTTCCTCCATCCGCCCCGTCTCTCCCCCTTGAACCTCCTCGTTCGACCCCGCCTCGATCCTCCCTTTAT
CCAGCCCTCACTCCTTCTCTAGGCGCCGGAATTCGTTAACCTCGAGAGATCTAATTCTACCGGGTAGGGG
AGGCGCTTTTCCCAAGGCAGTCTGGAGCATGCGCTTTAGCAGCCCCGCTGGGCACTTGGCGCTACACAAG
TGGCCTCTGGCCTCGCACACATTCCACATCCACCGGTAGGCGCCAACCGGCTCCGTTCTTTGGTGGCCCC
TTCGCGCCACCTTCTACTCCTCCCCTAGTCAGGAAGTTCCCCCCCGCCCCGCAGCTCGCGTCGTGCAGGA
CGTGACAAATGGAAGTAGCACGTCTCACTAGTCTCGTGCAGATGGACAGCACCGCTGAGCAATGGAAGCG
GGTAGGCCTTTGGGGCAGCGGCCAATAGCAGCTTTGCTCCTTCGCTTTCTGGGCTCAGAGGCTGGGAAGG
GGTGGGTCCGGGGGCGGGCTCAGGGGCGGGCTCAGGGGCGGGGGGGGGGCGCCCGGAGGGCCTCCCGGGG
GCCCGGCATTCTGCACGCCTCAAAAGCGCCCGTCTGCCGCGCCGTTCT
