Features (pLannotate 1.2.2; 8 found; start..end, strand, type, name):
    336..1139    +  CDS            NeoR/KanR: aminoglycoside phosphotransferase from Tn5; aph(3')-II (or nptII); confers resistance to neomycin, kanamycin, and G418 (Geneticin®)
   1313..1775    +  misc_feature   IRES: internal ribosome entry site (IRES) of the encephalomyocarditis virus (EMCV)
   1789..2508    +  CDS            EGFP: the original enhanced GFP (Yang et al., 1996) mammalian codon-optimized
   2575..3089    +  LTR            3' LTR: 3' long terminal repeat from murine embryonic stem cell virus
   3251..3267    -  protein_bind   lac operator: The lac repressor binds to the lac operator to inhibit transcription in E. coli. This inhibition can be relieved by adding lactose or isopropyl-β-D-thiogalactopyranoside (IPTG). lac repressor encoded by lacI
   3275..3305    -  promoter       lac promoter: promoter for the E. coli lac operon
   3320..3341    -  protein_bind   CAP binding site: CAP binding activates transcription in the presence of cAMP. E. coli catabolite activator protein
   3354..3437    -  CDS            lacI (fragment): lac repressor; lacI; The lac repressor binds to the lac operator to inhibit transcription in E. coli. This inhibition can be relieved by adding lactose or isopropyl-β-D-thiogalactopyranoside (IPTG).
>Addgene plasmid #105505 | MSCV-Neo-GFP/empty Sequencing Result | analyzer sequence | sequence record 203246
CAGGAAGTCCCCCCCCCCCCCGCAGCTCGCGTCGGGCAGGACGTGAAAAAGGAAGTAGCACGTCCTCACT
AGTCCGTGCAGAGGGACAGCCCCGCTGGAGCAATGGAGGGGGTGGGCCTTGGGGGCGGCGGCCAATAGCA
GCTTTGCTCCTTCGCTTTCGGGGCTCAGGGGCGGGGAGGGGGGGGGTCCGGGGGGCGGGCTCAGGGGCGG
GCTCAGGGGCGGGGCGGGCGCCCGAAGGTCCTCCGGAGGCCCGGCATTCTGCACGCTTCAAAAGCGCACG
TCTGCCGCGCTGTTCTCCTCTTCCTCATCTCCGGGCCTTTCGACCTGCAGCCAATATGGGATCGGCCATT
GAACAAGATGGATTGCACGCAGGTTCTCCGGCCGCTTGGGTGGAGAGGCTATTCGGCTATGACTGGGCAC
AACAGACAATCGGCTGCTCTGATGCCGCCGTGTTCCGGCTGTCAGCGCAGGGGCGCCCGGTTCTTTTTGT
CAAGACCGACCTGTCCGGTGCCCTGAATGAACTGCAGGACGAGGCAGCGCGGCTATCGTGGCTGGCCACG
ACGGGCGTTCCTTGCGCAGCTGTGCTCGACGTTGTCACTGAAGCGGGAAGGGACTGGCTGCTATTGGGCG
AAGTGCCGGGGCAGGATCTCCTGTCATCTCACCTTGCTCCTGCCGAGAAAGTATCCATCATGGCTGATGC
AATGCGGCGGCTGCATACGCTTGATCCGGCTACCTGCCCATTCGACCACCAAGCGAAACATCGCATCGAG
CGAGCACGTACTCGGATGGAAGCCGGTCTTGTCGATCAGGATGATCTGGACGAAGAGCATCAGGGGCTCG
CGCCAGCCGAACTGTTCGCCAGGCTCAAGGCGCGCATGCCCGACGGCGAGGATCTCGTCGTGACCCATGG
CGATGCCTGCTTGCCGAATATCATGGTGGAAAATGGCCGCTTTTCTGGATTCATCGACTGTGGCCGGCTG
GGTGTGGCGGACCGCTATCAGGACATAGCGTTGGCTACCCGTGATATTGCTGAAGAGCTTGGCGGCGAAT
GGGCTGACCGCTTCCTCGTGCTTTACGGTATCGCCGCTCCCGATTCGCAGCGCATCGCCTTCTATCGCCT
TCTTGACGAGTTCTTCTGAGGGGATCCCGCCCGCCCCACGACCCGCAGCGCCCGACCGAAAGGAGCGCAC
GACCCCATGCATCCAATTCCGCCCCCCCCCCCTAACGTTACTGGCCGAAGCCGCTTGGAATAAGGCCGGT
GTGCGTTTGTCTATATGTTATTTTCCACCATATTGCCGTCTTTTGGCAATGTGAGGGCCCGGAAACCTGG
CCCTGTCTTCTTGACGAGCATTCCTAGGGGTCTTTCCCCTCTCGCCAAAGGAATGCAAGGTCTGTTGAAT
GTCGTGAAGGAAGCAGTTCCTCTGGAAGCTTCTTGAAGACAAACAACGTCTGTAGCGACCCTTTGCAGGC
AGCGGAACCCCCCACCTGGCGACAGGTGCCTCTGCGGCCAAAAGCCACGTGTATAAGATACACCTGCAAA
GGCGGCACAACCCCAGTGCCACGTTGTGAGTTGGATAGTTGTGGAAAGAGTCAAATGGCTCTCCTCAAGC
GTATTCAACAAGGGGCTGAAGGATGCCCAGAAGGTACCCCATTGTATGGGATCTGATCTGGGGCCTCGGT
GCACATGCTTTACATGTGTTTAGTCGAGGTTAAAAAAACGTCTAGGCCCCCCGAACCACGGGGACGTGGT
TTTCCTTTGAAAAACACGATGATAATATGGCCACAACCATGGTGAGCAAGGGCGAGGAGCTGTTCACCGG
GGTGGTGCCCATCCTGGTCGAGCTGGACGGCGACGTAAACGGCCACAAGTTCAGCGTGTCTGGCGAGGGC
GAGGGCGATGCCACCTACGGCAAGCTGACCCTGAAGTTCATCTGCACCACCGGCAAGCTGCCCGTGCCCT
GGCCCACCCTCGTGACCACCCTGACCTACGGCGTGCAGTGCTTCAGCCGCTACCCCGACCACATGAAGCA
GCACGACTTCTTCAAGTCCGCCATGCCCGAAGGCTACGTCCAGGAGCGCACCATCTTCTTCAAGGACGAC
GGCAACTACAAGACCCGCGCCGAGGTGAAGTTCGAGGGCGACACCCTGGTGAACCGCATCGAGCTGAAGG
GCATCGACTTCAAGGAGGACGGCAACATCCTGGGGCACAAGCTGGAGTACAACTACAACAGCCACAACGT
CTATATCATGGCCGACAAGCAGAAGAACGGCATCAAGGCGAACTTCAAGATCCGCCACAACATCGAGGAC
GGCAGCGTGCAGCTCGCCGACCACTACCAGCAGAACACCCCCATCGGCGACGGCCCCGTGCTGCTGCCCG
ACAACCACTACCTGAGCACCCAGTCCGCCCTGAGCAAAGACCCCAACGAGAAGCGCGATCACATGGTCCT
GCTGGAGTTCGTGACCGCCGCCGGGATCACTCTCGGCATGGACGAGCTGTACAAGTAAGTCGACCTGCAG
CCAAGCTTATCGATAAAATAAAAGATTTTATTTAGTCTCCAGAAAAAGGGGGGAATGAAAGACCCCACCT
GTAGGTTTGGCAAGCTAGCTTAAGTAACGCCATTTTGCAAGGCATGGAAAATACATAACTGAGAATAGAG
AAGTTCAGATCAAGGTTAGGAACAGAGAGACAGCAGAATATGGGCCAAACAGGATATCTGTGGTAAGCAG
TTCCTGCCCCGGCTCAGGGCCAAGAACAGATGGTCCCCAGATGCGGTCCCGCCCTCAGCAGTTTCTAGAG
AACCATCAGATGTTTCCAGGGTGCCCCAAGGACCTGAAATGACCCTGTGCCTTATTTGAACTAACCAATC
AGTTCGCTTCTCGCTTCTGTTCGCGCGCTTCTGCTCCCCGAGCTCAATAAAAGAGCCCACAACCCCTCAC
TCGGCGCGCCAGTCCTCCGATAGACTGCGTCGCCCGGGTACCCGTGTATCCAATAAACCCTCTTGCAGTT
GCATCCGACTTGTGGTCTCGCTGTTCCTTGGGAGGGTCTCCTCTGAGTGATTGACTACCCGTCAGCGGGG
GTCTTTCATGGGTAACAGTTTCTTGAAGTTGGAGAACAACATTCTGAGGGTAGGAGTCGAATATTAAGTA
ATCCTGACTCAATTAGCCACTGTTTTGAATCCACATACTCCAATACTCCTGAAATAGTTCATTATGGACA
GCGCAGAAAGAGCTGGGGAGAATTGTGAAATTGTTATCCGCTCACAATTCCACACAACATACGAGCCGGA
AGCATAAAGTGTAAAGCCTGGGGTGCCTAATGAGTGAGCTAACTCACATTAATTGCGTTGCGCTCACTGC
CCGCTTTCCAGTCGGGAAACCTGTCGTGCCAGCTGCATTAATGAATCGGCCAACGCGCGGGGAGAGGCGG
TTTGCGTGTTTGGGGCTCCTTCCCCCTCCTCCCCCACTGACTCGCTGCGCTCGGGCGGTCGGCTGCGGCG
GGCGGGATCAGCTCCCTCAAAGGCGGGAATAACGGGTATCCACAGAAACAGGGGGTAAAGCAGGGAAAGA
AAAAGTGAGCAAAAAGSCAGCAAAAAGGCCAGGAACCGTAAAAAAGCCGCGGTGGTGGCGGTTTTTCATA
AGC
